>Addgene plasmid #245186 | pET-SUMO-SHP2-N-SH2(K55R)-Avi | addgene full sequence | sequence record 488719 | Addgene NGS Result
TCGATCTCGATCCCGCGAAATTAATACGACTCACTATAGGGGAATTGTGAGCGGATAACAATTCCCCTCT
AGAAATAATTTTGTTTAACTTTAAGAAGGAGATATACATATGGGCAGCAGCCATCATCATCATCATCACG
GCAGCGGCCTGGTGCCGCGCGGCAGCGCTAGCATGTCGGACTCAGAAGTCAATCAAGAAGCTAAGCCAGA
GGTCAAGCCAGAAGTCAAGCCTGAGACTCACATCAATTTAAAGGTGTCCGATGGATCTTCAGAGATCTTC
TTCAAGATCAAAAAGACCACTCCTTTAAGAAGGCTGATGGAAGCGTTCGCTAAAAGACAGGGTAAGGAAA
TGGACTCCTTAAGATTCTTGTACGACGGTATTAGAATTCAAGCTGATCAGACCCCTGAAGATTTGGACAT
GGAGGATAACGATATTATTGAGGCTCACAGAGAACAGATTGGTGGTATGACATCGCGGAGATGGTTTCAC
CCAAATATCACTGGTGTGGAGGCAGAAAACCTACTGTTGACAAGAGGAGTTGATGGCAGTTTTTTGGCAA
GGCCTAGTAAAAGTAACCCTGGAGACTTCACACTTTCCGTTAGAAGAAATGGAGCTGTCACCCACATCAG
GATTCAGAACACTGGTGATTACTATGACCTGTATGGAGGGGAGAAATTTGCCACTTTGGCTGAGTTGGTC
CAGTATTACATGGAACATCACGGGCAATTAAAAGAGAAGAATGGAGATGTCATTGAGCTTAAATATCCTC
TGAACTGTGCAGATGGCCTGAACGATATTTTTGAAGCGCAGAAAATTGAATGGCATGAATAACGTCGACA
AGCTTGCGGCCGCACTCGAGCACCACCACCACCACCACTGAGATCCGGCTGCTAACAAAGCCCGAAAGGA
AGCTGAGTTGGCTGCTGCCACCGCTGAGCAATAACTAGCATAACCCCTTGGGGCCTCTAAACGGGTCTTG
AGGGGTTTTTTGCTGAAAGGAGGAACTATATCCGGATTGGCGAATGGG
[124 nt withheld, positions 1029-1152]
C
[91 nt withheld, positions 1154-1244]
A
[49 nt withheld, positions 1246-1294]
CCTTTGACGTTGGAGTCCACGTTCTTT
[37 nt withheld, positions 1322-1358]
ACCCTATCTCGGTCTATTCTTTTGATTTATAAGGGATTTTGCCGATTTCGGCCTATTGGTTAAAAAATGA
GCTGATTTAACAAAAATTTAACGCGAATTTTAACAAAATATTAACGCTTACAATTTAGGTGGCACTTTTC
GGGGAAATGTGCGCGGAACCCCTATTTGTTTATTTTTCTAAATACATTCAAATATGTATCCGCTCATGAA
TTAATTCTTAGAAAAACTCATCGAGCATCAAATGAAACTGCAATTTATTCATATCAGGATTATCAATACC
ATATTTTTGAAAAAGCCGTTTCTGTAATGAAGGAGAAAACTCACCGAGGCAGTTCCATAGGATGGCAAGA
TCCTGGTATCGGTCTGCGATTCCGACTCGTCCAACATCAATACAACCTATTAATTTCCCCTCGTCAAAAA
TAAGGTTATCAAGTGAGAAATCACCATGAGTGACGACTGAATCCGGTGAGAATGGCAAAAGTTTATGCAT
TTCTTTCCAGACTTGTTCAACAGGCCAGCCATTACGCTCGTCATCAAAATCACTCGCATCAACCAAACCG
TTATTCATTCGTGATTGCGCCTGAGCGAGACGAAATACGCGATCGCTGTTAAAAGGACAATTACAAACAG
GAATCGAATGCAACCGGCGCAGGAACACTGCCAGCGCATCAACAATATTTTCACCTGAATCAGGATATTC
TTCTAATACCTGGAATGCTGTTTTCCCGGGGATCGCAGTGGTGAGTAACCATGCATCATCAGGAGTACGG
ATAAAATGCTTGATGGTCGGAAGAGGCATAAATTCCGTCAGCCAGTTTAGTCTGACCATCTCATCTGTAA
CATCATTGGCAACGCTACCTTTGCCATGTTTCAGAAACAACTCTGGCGCATCGGGCTTCCCATACAATCG
ATAGATTGTCGCACCTGATTGCCCGACATTATCGCGAGCCCATTTATACCCATATAAATCAGCATCCATG
TTGGAATTTAATCGCGGCCTAGAGCAAGACGTTTCCCGTTGAATATGGCTCATAACACCCCTTGTATTAC
TGTTTATGTAAGCAGACAGTTTTATTGTTCATGACCAAAATCCCTTAACGTGAGTTTTCGTTCCACTGAG
CGTCAGACCCCGTAGAAAAGATCAAAGGATCTTCTTGAGATCCTTTTTTTCTGCGCGTAATCTGCTGCTT
GCAAACAAAAAAACCACCGCTACCAGCGGTGGTTTGTTTGCCGGATCAAGAGCTACCAACTCTTTTTCCG
AAGGTAACTGGCTTCAGCAGAGCGCAGATACCAAATACTGTCCTTCTAGTGTAGCCGTAGTTAGGCCACC
ACTTCAAGAACTCTGTAGCACCGCCTACATACCTCGCTCTGCTAATCCTGTTACCAGTGGCTGCTGCCAG
TGGCGATAAGTCGTGTCTTACCGGGTTGGACTCAAGACGATAGTTACCGGATAAGGCGCAGCGGTCGGGC
TGAACGGGGGGTTCGTGCACACAGCCCAGCTTGGAGCGAACGACCTACACCGAACTGAGATACCTACAGC
GTGAGCTATGAGAAAGCGCCACGCTTCCCGAAGGGAGAAAGGCGGACAGGTATCCGGTAAGCGGCAGGGT
CGGAACAGGAGAGCGCACGAGGGAGCTTCCAGGGGGAAACGCCTGGTATCTTTATAGTCCTGTCGGGTTT
CGCCACCTCTGACTTGAGCGTCGATTTTTGTGATGCTCGTCAGGGGGGCGGAGCCTATGGAAAAACGCCA
GCAACGCGGCCTTTTTACGGTTCCTGGCCTTTTGCTGGCCTTTTGCTCACATGTTCTTTCCTGCGTTATC
CCCTGATTCTGTGGATAACCGTATTACCGCCTTTGAGTGAGCTGATACCGCTCGCCGCAGCCGAACGACC
GAGCGCAGCGAGTCAGTGAGCGAGGAAGCGGAAGAGCGCCTGATGCGGTATTTTCTCCTTACGCATCTGT
GCGGTATTTCACACCGCAATGGTGCACTCTCAGTACAATCTGCTCTGATGCCGCATAGTTAAGCCAGTAT
ACACTCCGCTATCGCTACGTGACTGGGTCATGGCTGCGCCCCGACACCCGCCAACACCCGCTGACGCGCC
CTGACGGGCTTGTCTGCTCCCGGCATCCGCTTACAGACAAGCTGTGACCGTCTCCGGGAGCTGCATGTGT
CAGAGGTTTTCACCGTCATCACCGAAACGCGCGAGGCAGCTGCGGTAAAGCTCATCAGCGTGGTCGTGAA
GCGATTCACAGATGTCTGCCTGTTCATCCGCGTCCAGCTCGTTGAGTTTCTCCAGAAGCGTTAATGTCTG
GCTTCTGATAAAGCGGGCCATGTTAAGGGCGGTTTTTTCCTGTTTGGTCACTGATGCCTCCGTGTAAGGG
GGATTTCTGTTCATGGGGGTAATGATACCGATGAAACGAGAGAGGATGCTCACGATACGGGTTACTGATG
ATGAACATGCCCGGTTACTGGAACGTTGTGAGGGTAAACAACTGGCGGTATGGATGCGGCGGGACCAGAG
AAAAATCACTCAGGGTCAATGCCAGCGCTTCGTTAATACAGATGTAGGTGTTCCACAGGGTAGCCAGCAG
CATCCTGCGATGCAGATCCGGAACATAATGGTGCAGGGCGCTGACTTCCGCGTTTCCAGACTTTACGAAA
CACGGAAACCGAAGACCATTCATGTTGTTGCTCAGGTCGCAGACGTTTTGCAGCAGCAGTCGCTTCACGT
TCGCTCGCGTATCGGTGATTCATTCTGCTAACCAGTAAGGCAACCCCGCCAGCCTAGCCGGGTCCTCAAC
GACAGGAGCACGATCATGCGCACCCGTGGGGCCGCCATGCCGGCGATAATGGCCTGCTTCTCGCCGAAAC
GTTTGGTGGCGGGACCAGTGACGAAGGCTTGAGCGAGGGCGTGCAAGATTCCGAATACCGCAAGCGACAG
GCCGATCATCGTCGCGCTCCAGCGAAAGCGGTCCTCGCCGAAAATGACCCAGAGCGCTGCCGGCACCTGT
CCTACGAGTTGCATGATAAAGAAGACAGTCATAAGTGCGGCGACGATAGTCATGCCCCGCGCCCACCGGA
AGGAGCTGACTGGGTTGAAGGCTCTCAAGGGCATCGGTCGAGATCCCGGTGCCTAATGAGTGAGCTAACT
TACATTAATTGCGTTGCGCTCACTGCCCGCTTTCCAGTCGGGAAACCTGTCGTGCCAGCTGCATTAATGA
ATCGGCCAACGCGCGGGGAGAGGCGGTTTGCGTATTGGGCGCCAGGGTGGTTTTTCTTTTCACCAGTGAG
ACGGGCAACAGCTGATTGCCCTTCACCGCCTGGCCCTGAGAGAGTTGCAGCAAGCGGTCCACGCTGGTTT
GCCCCAGCAGGCGAAAATCCTGTTTGATGGTGGTTAACGGCGGGATATAACATGAGCTGTCTTCGGTATC
GTCGTATCCCACTACCGAGATGTCCGCACCAACGCGCAGCCCGGACTCGGTAATGGCGCGCATTGCGCCC
AGCGCCATCTGATCGTTGGCAACCAGCATCGCAGTGGGAACGATGCCCTCATTCAGCATTTGCATGGTTT
GTTGAAAACCGGACATGGCACTCCAGTCGCCTTCCCGTTCCGCTATCGGCTGAATTTGATTGCGAGTGAG
ATATTTATGCCAGCCAGCCAGACGCAGACGCGCCGAGACAGAACTTAATGGGCCCGCTAACAGCGCGATT
TGCTGGTGACCCAATGCGACCAGATGCTCCACGCCCAGTCGCGTACCGTCTTCATGGGAGAAAATAATAC
TGTTGATGGGTGTCTGGTCAGAGACATCAAGAAATAACGCCGGAACATTAGTGCAGGCAGCTTCCACAGC
AATGGCATCCTGGTCATCCAGCGGATAGTTAATGATCAGCCCACTGACGCGTTGCGCGAGAAGATTGTGC
ACCGCCGCTTTACAGGCTTCGACGCCGCTTCGTTCTACCATCGACACCACCACGCTGGCACCCAGTTGAT
CGGCGCGAGATTTAATCGCCGCGACAATTTGCGACGGCGCGTGCAGGGCCAGACTGGAGGTGGCAACGCC
AATCAGCAACGACTGTTTGCCCGCCAGTTGTTGTGCCACGCGGTTGGGAATGTAATTCAGCTCCGCCATC
GCCGCTTCCACTTTTTCCCGCGTTTTCGCAGAAACGTGGCTGGCCTGGTTCACCACGCGGGAAACGGTCT
GATAAGAGACACCGGCATACTCTGCGACATCGTATAACGTTACTGGTTTCACATTCACCACCCTGAATTG
ACTCTCTTCCGGGCGCTATCATGCCATACCGCGAAAGGTTTTGCGCCATTCGATGGTGTCCGGGATCTCG
ACGCTCTCCCTTATGCGACTCCTGCATTAGGAAGCAGCCCAGTAGTAGGTTGAGGCCGTTGAGCACCGCC
GCCGCAAGGAATGGTGCATGCAAGGAGATGGCGCCCAACAGTCCCCCGGCCACGGGGCCTGCCACCATAC
CCACGCCGAAACAAGCGCTCATGAGCCCGAAGTGGCGAGCCCGATCTTCCCCATCGGTGATGTCGGCGAT
ATAGGCGCCAGCAACCGCACCTGTGGCGCCGGTGATGCCGGCCACGATGCGTCCGGCGTAGAGGATCGAG
A
Features (pLannotate 1.2.2; 22 found; start..end, strand, type, name):
     22..40      +  promoter       T7 promoter: promoter for bacteriophage T7 RNA polymerase
     41..65      +  protein_bind   lac operator: The lac repressor binds to the lac operator to inhibit transcription in E. coli. This inhibition can be relieved by adding lactose or isopropyl-β-D-thiogalactopyranoside (IPTG). lac repressor encoded by lacI
     80..102     +  RBS            RBS: efficient ribosome binding site from bacteriophage T7 gene 10 (Olins and Rangwala, 1989)
    122..138     +  CDS            capTEV™ (fragment): composite tag for in vivo biotinylation, TEV protease cleavage, and 6xHis tagging
    149..166     +  CDS            thrombin site: thrombin recognition and cleavage site
    173..466     +  CDS            SUMO: cleavable ubiquitin-like protein tag; S. cerevisiae SMT3 (truncated)
    467..784     +  CDS            PTPN11 (fragment): PTN11_HUMAN - Also known as PTP2C, SHPTP2. Experimental evidence at protein level: Swiss-Prot protein existence level 1. Acts downstream of various receptor and cytoplasmic protein tyrosine kinases to participate in the signal transduction from the cell surface to the nucleus (PubMed:10655584, PubMed:18559669, PubMed:18829466, PubMed:26742426, PubMed:28074573). Positively regulates MAPK signal transduction pathway (PubMed:28074573). Dephosphorylates GAB1, ARHGAP35 and EGFR (PubMed:28074573). Dephosphorylates ROCK2 at 'Tyr-722' resulting in stimulation of its RhoA binding activity (PubMed:18559
    861..878     +  CDS            9xHis (fragment): 9xHis affinity tag
    888..937     +  CDS            SET1 (fragment): solubility-enhancement tag derived from T7 phage gene 10B
    945..992     +  terminator     T7 terminator: transcription terminator for bacteriophage T7 RNA polymerase
   1029..1457    +  rep_origin     f1 ori (sequence partly withheld): f1 bacteriophage origin of replication; arrow indicates direction of (+) strand synthesis
   1510..1567    +  promoter       AmpR promoter (fragment): bla
   1576..2391    -  CDS            KanR: aminoglycoside phosphotransferase; aph(3')-Ia; confers resistance to kanamycin in bacteria or G418 (Geneticin®) in eukaryotes
   2513..3101    +  rep_origin     ori: high-copy-number ColE1/pMB1/pBR322/pUC origin of replication
   3287..3426    -  misc_feature   bom: basis of mobility region from pBR322
   3528..3719    -  CDS            rop: Rop protein, which maintains plasmids at low copy number; rop
   3736..4116    +  CDS            YPB1_ECOLX: Protein predicted: Swiss-Prot protein existence level 4. From Escherichia coli.
   4188..4479    -  CDS            TcR (fragment): tetracycline efflux protein; tet; confers resistance to tetracycline
   4494..4515    -  protein_bind   CAP binding site: CAP binding activates transcription in the presence of cAMP. E. coli catabolite activator protein
   4528..5610    -  CDS            lacI: lac repressor; lacI; The lac repressor binds to the lac operator to inhibit transcription in E. coli. This inhibition can be relieved by adding lactose or isopropyl-β-D-thiogalactopyranoside (IPTG).
   5611..5688    -  promoter       lacI promoter: lacI
   5696..5975    -  CDS            TcR (fragment): tetracycline efflux protein; tet; confers resistance to tetracycline
