[The description below was written by a language model from this plasmid's Addgene catalogue record and pLannotate feature annotations shown in this document.]
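Description:
pET-SUMO-SHP2-N-SH2(K55R)-Avi is a pET-family bacterial expression plasmid of about 6 kb for producing a tagged, mutant form of the N-terminal SH2 domain of human SHP2 (gene PTPN11) in E. coli. It is selected with kanamycin through an aph(3')-Ia resistance gene. It replicates from a ColE1/pMB1-type origin accompanied by the pBR322 bom region and the rop gene, which keeps copy number low, consistent with the low-copy catalogue entry. An f1 origin is also present, along with short tetracycline-resistance gene fragments that are non-functional remnants of the pBR322-derived backbone.

Expression is driven by a T7 promoter with an adjacent lac operator and the T7 gene 10 ribosome binding site, and it ends at a T7 terminator. The plasmid-borne lacI gene supplies repressor, so transcription is held off until induction with IPTG in a host that provides T7 RNA polymerase. The open reading frame begins with a His tag (annotated only as a fragment of a composite tag) and a thrombin site. These are followed by yeast SMT3 SUMO, which aids solubility and can be removed by a SUMO protease. The PTPN11 fragment carrying the K55R substitution comes next.

The catalogue lists a C-terminal Avi tag, a short peptide that BirA ligase biotinylates at a specific site. The automated annotation does not call this tag explicitly, although an unannotated stretch follows the SH2 coding region. The downstream His and T7 gene 10-derived tag fragments appear to be backbone remnants, and the record does not say whether they are translated. The stated purpose is production of the His-SUMO- and Avi-tagged SH2 domain. This fits purification and biotin-based immobilisation for binding studies, although the record does not specify the downstream assays.
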