Addgene plasmid #245186: pET-SUMO-SHP2-N-SH2(K55R)-Avi
Purpose: Production of N-terminally His-SUMO-tagged and C-terminally Avi-tagged SH2 domain
Depositing lab: Neel Shah. Depositing organization: Columbia University. Publication: The pathogenic T42A mutation in SHP2 rewires the interaction specificity of its N-terminal regulatory domain. van Vlimmeren AE, Voleti R, Chartier CA, Jiang Z, Karandur D, Humphries PA, Lo WL, Shah NH. Proc Natl Acad Sci U S A. 2024 Jul 23;121(30):e2407159121. doi: 10.1073/pnas.2407159121. Epub 2024 Jul 16. PubMed 39012820.
Backbone
  Vector backbone: pET
  Vector type: Bacterial Expression
Growth in bacteria
  Bacterial resistance: Kanamycin, 50 μg/mL
  Growth temperature: 37°C
  Growth strain: DH5alpha
  Copy number: Low Copy
Gene/Insert
  Gene/Insert name: SHP2 N-SH2
  Species: H. sapiens (human)
  Mutation: K55R
  Tag / fusion protein: His-SUMO (N terminal on insert); Avi (C terminal on insert)
  Cloning method: Gibson Cloning
Terms and licenses: Academic/Nonprofit Terms; Industry Terms: Not Available to Industry
How to cite: pET-SUMO-SHP2-N-SH2(K55R)-Avi was a gift from Neel Shah (Addgene plasmid # 245186 ; http://n2t.net/addgene:245186 ; RRID:Addgene_245186)
